Addgene plasmid #153611: pGBW-m4252908
Purpose: Mammalian expression plasmid for SARS-CoV-2 nsp11
Depositing lab: Ginkgo Bioworks & Benjie Chen. Depositing organization: Ginkgo Bioworks.
Backbone
  Vector backbone: pTwist_CMV_Hygro_6 with AarI site removed
  Backbone size w/o insert (bp): 6525
  Vector type: Mammalian Expression
  Selectable markers: Hygromycin
Growth in bacteria
  Bacterial resistance: Ampicillin, 100 μg/mL
  Growth temperature: 37°C
  Growth strain: DH5alpha
  Copy number: High Copy
Gene/Insert
  Gene/Insert name: SARS-CoV-2 nsp11
  Species: Severe acute respiratory syndrome coronavirus 2
  Insert size (bp): 38
  Mutation: wt
  Entrez Gene: ORF1ab (a.k.a. GU280_gp01)
  Promoter: CMV
  Tag / fusion protein: Cleavable TEV;3xFlag (C terminal on backbone)
  Cloning method: Unknown
Resource information
  A portion of this plasmid was derived from a plasmid made by: GinkgoBioworks
Depositor comments: NCBI reference sequence: 43740578
How to cite: pGBW-m4252908 was a gift from Ginkgo Bioworks & Benjie Chen (Addgene plasmid # 153611 ; http://n2t.net/addgene:153611 ; RRID:Addgene_153611)
