[The description below was written by a language model from this plasmid's Addgene catalogue record and pLannotate feature annotations shown in this document.]
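Description:
pGBW-m4252908 is a mammalian expression plasmid for SARS-CoV-2 nsp11, the very short peptide encoded at the end of ORF1a within the viral ORF1ab gene. It is built on the pTwist_CMV_Hygro_6 backbone, modified to remove an AarI site. In bacteria it is maintained as a high-copy plasmid through a ColE1/pUC-type origin and selected with ampicillin via a β-lactamase gene. For mammalian cells, a hygromycin B phosphotransferase cassette, driven by the human ubiquitin C promoter and closed by a synthetic poly(A) signal, allows selection of stably transfected populations.

The wild-type nsp11 insert is only 38 bp and sits downstream of the CMV immediate-early enhancer and promoter. The automated annotation detects the promoter only as fragments and a truncated CMV variant. According to the catalogue entry, the backbone adds a C-terminal TEV protease cleavage site followed by a 3xFLAG epitope, so the peptide can be detected or immunopurified with anti-FLAG reagents and the tag can then be removed. The feature table picks up only a partial FLAG match in this region and does not annotate the nsp11 sequence or the TEV site, which is not surprising given their small size. An SV40 polyadenylation signal lies just downstream of the tag region, although it is annotated on the opposite strand. The expression unit is bracketed by human β-globin insulator elements, bacterial rrnG and T7 terminators and an upstream synthetic poly(A) signal, an arrangement that limits transcriptional read-through from neighbouring cassettes. The construct suits transient or stable expression of tagged nsp11 in mammalian cells, for example in localisation or interaction studies, though the record states no purpose beyond mammalian expression.
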