Features (pLannotate 1.2.2; 19 found; start..end, strand, type, name):
    432..1453    +  CDS            HygR (fragment): hygromycin B phosphotransferase confers resistance to hygromycin
   1481..1529    +  polyA_signal   poly(A) signal: synthetic polyadenylation signal
   1795..2655    +  CDS            AmpR: β-lactamase; bla; confers resistance to ampicillin, carbenicillin, and related antibiotics
   2668..2804    +  terminator     rrnG terminator: transcription terminator from the E. coli ribosomal RNA rrnG operon (Albrechtsen et al., 1991)
   2956..3027    +  misc_feature   5' β-globin insulator: insulator upstream of the human β-globin locus (Farrell et al., 2002)
   3032..3078    -  terminator     T7 terminator: transcription terminator for bacteriophage T7 RNA polymerase
   3096..3144    -  polyA_signal   poly(A) signal: synthetic polyadenylation signal
   3225..3528    +  enhancer       CMV enhancer: human cytomegalovirus immediate early enhancer
   3601..3618    -  promoter       CMV promoter (fragment): human cytomegalovirus (CMV) immediate early promoter
   3681..3732    +  promoter       CMVd2 promoter: truncated human cytomegalovirus (CMV) immediate early promoter that yields moderately reduced expression relative to the full-length promoter
   3915..3937    +  CDS            FLAG (fragment): FLAG® epitope tag, followed by an enterokinase cleavage site
   4007..4128    -  polyA_signal   SV40 poly(A) signal: SV40 polyadenylation signal
   4151..4220    -  CDS            large T antigen (fragment): large T antigen from SV40 (simian virus 40)
   4243..4289    +  terminator     T7 terminator: transcription terminator for bacteriophage T7 RNA polymerase
   4319..4455    +  terminator     rrnG terminator: transcription terminator from the E. coli ribosomal RNA rrnG operon (Albrechtsen et al., 1991)
   4500..4571    +  misc_feature   3' β-globin insulator: insulator downstream of the human β-globin locus (Farrell et al., 2002)
   4797..5385    -  rep_origin     ori: high-copy-number ColE1/pMB1/pBR322/pUC origin of replication
   5557..5621    -  CDS            bla(M) (fragment): β-lactamase lacking the signal sequence; bla(M); allows cytosolic expression of β-lactamase
   5885..422     +  promoter       UbC promoter (across the origin): human ubiquitin C promoter
>Addgene plasmid #153611 | pGBW-m4252908 | addgene full sequence | sequence record 307370 | Addgene NGS Result
CCGTTGGGCAGTGCACCCGTACCTTTGGGAGCGCGCGCCCTCGTCGTGTCGTGACGTCACCCGTTCTGTT
GGCTTATAATGCAGGGTGGGGCCACCAGCCGGTAGGTGTGCGGTAGGCTTTTCTCCGTCGCAGGACGCAG
GGTTCGGGCCTAGGGTAGGCTCTCCTGAATCGACAGGCGCCGGACCTCTGGTGAGGGGAGGGATAAGTGA
GGCGTCAGTTTCTTTGGTCGGTTTTATGTACCTATCTTCTTAAGTAGCTGAAGCTCCGGTTTTGAACTAT
GCGCTCGGGGTTGGCGAGTGTGTTTTGTGAAGTTTTTTAGGCACCTTTTGAAATGTAATCATTTGGGTCA
ATATGTAATTTTCAGTGTTAGACTTGTAAATTGTCCGCTAAATTCTGGCCGTTTTTGGCTTTTTTGTTAG
ACAACATGGGTAAAAAGCCTGAACTCACCGCGACGTCTGTCGAGAAGTTTCTGATCGAAAAGTTCGACAG
CGTCTCCGACCTGATGCAGCTCTCGGAGGGCGAAGAATCTCGTGCTTTCAGCTTCGATGTAGGAGGGCGT
GGATATGTCCTGCGGGTAAATAGCTGCGCCGATGGTTTCTACAAAGATCGTTATGTTTATCGGCACTTTG
CATCCGCCGCGCTCCCGATTCCGGAAGTGCTTGACATTGGGGAGTTCAGCGAGAGCCTGACCTATTGCAT
CTCCCGCCGTGCACAGGGTGTCACGTTGCAAGACCTGCCTGAAACCGAACTGCCCGCTGTTCTGCAGCCG
GTCGCGGAGGCAATGGATGCCATCGCTGCCGCCGATCTTAGCCAGACGAGCGGGTTCGGCCCATTCGGAC
CGCAAGGAATCGGTCAATACACTACATGGCGTGATTTCATATGCGCGATTGCTGATCCCCATGTGTATCA
CTGGCAAACTGTGATGGACGACACCGTCAGTGCGTCCGTCGCGCAGGCTCTCGATGAGCTGATGCTTTGG
GCCGAGGACTGCCCCGAAGTCCGGCACCTCGTGCACGCGGATTTCGGCTCCAACAATGTCCTGACGGACA
ATGGCCGCATAACAGCGGTCATTGACTGGAGCGAGGCGATGTTCGGGGATTCCCAATACGAGGTCGCCAA
CATCTTCTTCTGGAGGCCGTGGTTGGCTTGTATGGAGCAGCAGACGCGCTACTTCGAGCGGAGGCATCCG
GAGCTTGCAGGATCGCCCCGGCTCCGGGCGTATATGCTCCGCATTGGTCTTGACCAACTCTATCAGAGCT
TGGTTGACGGCAATTTCGATGATGCAGCTTGGGCGCAGGGTCGATGCGACGCAATCGTCCGATCCGGAGC
CGGGACTGTCGGGCGTACACAAATCGCCCGCAGAAGCGCCGCCGTCTGGACCGATGGCTGTGTAGAAGTA
CTCGCCGATAGTGGAAACCGACGCCCCAGCACTCGTCCGAGGGCAAAGGAATAAGCTAGTATGTAAGCCT
AGTCTTAGATAATAAAATCGCTATCCATCGAAGATGGATGTGTGTTGGTTTTTTGTGTGTGTAACGCTAG
GCGCGCCTGGTGTACCGAGAACGATCCTCTCAGTGCGAGTCTCGACGATCCATATCGTTGCTTGGCAGTC
AGCCAGTCGGAATCCAGCTTGGGACCCAGGAAGTCCAATCGTCAGATATTGTACTCAAGCCTGGTCACGG
CAGCGTACCGATCTGTTTAAACCTAGATATTGATAGTCTGATCGGTCAACGTATAATCGAGTCCTAGCTT
TTGCAAACATCTATCAAGAGACAGGATCAGCAGGAGGCTTTCGCATGAGTATTCAACATTTCCGTGTCGC
CCTTATTCCCTTTTTTGCGGCATTTTGCCTTCCTGTTTTTGCTCACCCAGAAACGCTGGTGAAAGTAAAA
GATGCTGAAGATCAGTTGGGTGCGCGAGTGGGTTACATCGAACTGGATCTCAACAGCGGTAAGATCCTTG
AGAGTTTTCGCCCCGAAGAACGCTTTCCAATGATGAGCACTTTTAAAGTTCTGCTATGTGGCGCGGTATT
ATCCCGTATTGACGCCGGGCAAGAGCAACTCGGTCGCCGCATACACTATTCTCAGAATGACTTGGTTGAG
TATTCACCAGTCACAGAAAAGCATCTTACGGATGGCATGACAGTAAGAGAATTATGCAGTGCTGCCATAA
CCATGAGTGATAACACTGCGGCCAACTTACTTCTGACAACGATTGGAGGACCGAAGGAGCTAACCGCTTT
TTTGCACAACATGGGGGATCATGTAACTCGCCTTGATCGTTGGGAACCGGAGCTGAATGAAGCCATACCA
AACGACGAGCGTGACACCACGATGCCTGTAGCAATGGCAACAACCTTGCGTAAACTATTAACTGGCGAAC
TACTTACTCTAGCTTCCCGGCAACAGTTGATAGACTGGATGGAGGCGGATAAAGTTGCAGGACCACTTCT
GCGCTCGGCCCTTCCGGCTGGCTGGTTTATTGCTGATAAATCTGGAGCCGGTGAGCGTGGGTCTCGCGGT
ATCATTGCAGCACTGGGGCCAGATGGTAAGCCCTCCCGTATCGTAGTTATCTACACGACGGGGAGTCAGG
CAACTATGGATGAACGAAATAGACAGATCGCTGAGATAGGTGCCTCACTGATTAAGCATTGGTAACCGAT
TCTAGGTGCATTGGCGCAGAAAAAAATGCCTGATGCGACGCTGCGCGTCTTATACTCCCACATATGCCAG
ATTCAGCAACGGATACGGCTTCCCCAACTTGCCCACTTCCATACGTGTCCTCCTTACCAGAAATTTATCC
TTAAGATCCCGAATCGTTTAAACTCGACTCTGGCTCTATCGAATCTCCGTCGTTTCGAGCTTACGCGAAC
AGCCGTGGCGCTCATTTGCTCGTCGGGCATCGAATCTCGTCAGCTATCGTCAGCTTACCTTTTTGGCAGC
GATCGCGGCTCCCGACATCTTGGACCATTAGCTCCACAGGTATCTTCTTCCCTCTAGTGGTCATAACAGC
AGCTTCAGCTACCTCTCAATTCAAAAAACCCCTCAAGACCCGTTTAGAGGCCCCAAGGGGTTATGCTATC
AATCGTTGCGTTACACACACAAAAAACCAACACACATCCATCTTCGATGGATAGCGATTTTATTATCTAA
CTGCTGATCGAGTGTAGCCAGATCTAGTAATCAATTACGGGGTCATTAGTTCATAGCCCATATATGGAGT
TCCGCGTTACATAACTTACGGTAAATGGCCCGCCTGGCTGACCGCCCAACGACCCCCGCCCATTGACGTC
AATAATGACGTATGTTCCCATAGTAACGCCAATAGGGACTTTCCATTGACGTCAATGGGTGGAGTATTTA
CGGTAAACTGCCCACTTGGCAGTACATCAAGTGTATCATATGCCAAGTACGCCCCCTATTGACGTCAATG
ACGGTAAATGGCCCGCCTGGCATTATGCCCAGTACATGACCTTATGGGACTTTCCTACTTGGCAGTACAT
CTACGTATTAGTCATCGCTATTACCATGCTGATGCGGTTTTGGCAGTACATCAATGGGCGTGGATAGCGG
TTTGACTCACGGGGATTTCCAAGTCTCCACCCCATTGACGTCAATGGGAGTTTGTTTTGGCACCAAAATC
AACGGGACTTTCCAAAATGTCGTAACAACTCCGCCCCATTGACGCAAATGGGCGGTAGGCGTGTACGGTG
GGAGGTCTATATAAGCAGAGCTGGTTTAGTGAACCGTCAGATCAGATCTTTGTCGATCCTACCATCCACT
CGACACACCCGCCAGCGGCCGCCACCATGAGTGCCGATGCTCAGTCCTTTCTCAACGGTTTCGCAGTGGA
AAACCTTTACTTTCAGTCGATGGATTATAAGGACCACGATGGAGACTACAAAGATCATGACATTGATTAC
AAGGACGACGATGACAAATAAGGATCCGCAGGCCTCTGCTAGCTTGACTGACTGAGATACAGCGTACCTT
CAGCTCACAGACATGATAAGATACATTGATGAGTTTGGACAAACCACAACTAGAATGCAGTGAAAAAAAT
GCTTTATTTGTGAAATTTGTGATGCTATTGCTTTATTTGTAACCATTATAAGCTGCAATAAACAAGTTAA
CAACAACAATTGCATTCATTTTATGTTTCAGGTTCAGGGGGAGGTGTGGGAGGTTTTTTAAAGCAAGTAA
AACCTCTACAAATGTGGTATTGGCCCATCTCTATCGGTATCGTAGCATAACCCCTTGGGGCCTCTAAACG
GGTCTTGAGGGGTTTTTTGTGCCCCTCGGGCCGGATTGCTATCTACCGGCATTGGCGCAGAAAAAAATGC
CTGATGCGACGCTGCGCGTCTTATACTCCCACATATGCCAGATTCAGCAACGGATACGGCTTCCCCAACT
TGCCCACTTCCATACGTGTCCTCCTTACCAGAAATTTATCCTTAAGGTCGTCAGCTATCCTGCAGGCGAT
CTCTCGATTTCGATCAAGACATTCCTTTAATGGTCTTTTCTGGACACCACTAGGGGTCAGAAGTAGTTCA
TCAAACTTTCTTCCCTCCCTAATCTCATTGGTTACCTTGGGCTATCGAAACTTAATTAACCAGTCAAGTC
AGCTACTTGGCGAGATCGACTTGTCTGGGTTTCGACTACGCTCAGAATTGCGTCAGTCAAGTTCGATCTG
GTCCTTGCTATTGCACCCGTTCTCCGATTACGAGTTTCATTTAAATCATGTGAGCAAAAGGCCAGCAAAA
GGCCAGGAACCGTAAAAAGGCCGCGTTGCTGGCGTTTTTCCATAGGCTCCGCCCCCCTGACGAGCATCAC
AAAAATCGACGCTCAAGTCAGAGGTGGCGAAACCCGACAGGACTATAAAGATACCAGGCGTTTCCCCCTG
GAAGCTCCCTCGTGCGCTCTCCTGTTCCGACCCTGCCGCTTACCGGATACCTGTCCGCCTTTCTCCCTTC
GGGAAGCGTGGCGCTTTCTCATAGCTCACGCTGTAGGTATCTCAGTTCGGTGTAGGTCGTTCGCTCCAAG
CTGGGCTGTGTGCACGAACCCCCCGTTCAGCCCGACCGCTGCGCCTTATCCGGTAACTATCGTCTTGAGT
CCAACCCGGTAAGACACGACTTATCGCCACTGGCAGCAGCCACTGGTAACAGGATTAGCAGAGCGAGGTA
TGTAGGCGGTGCTACAGAGTTCTTGAAGTGGTGGCCTAACTACGGCTACACTAGAAGAACAGTATTTGGT
ATCTGCGCTCTGCTGAAGCCAGTTACCTTCGGAAAAAGAGTTGGTAGCTCTTGATCCGGCAAACAAACCA
CCGCTGGTAGCGGTGGTTTTTTTGTTTGCAAGCAGCAGATTACGCGCAGAAAAAAAGGATCTCAAGAAGA
TCCTTTGATCTTTTCTACGGGGTCTGACGCTCAGTGGAACGAAAACTCACGTTAAGGGATTTTGGTCATG
AGATTATCAAAAAGGATCTTCACCTAGATCCTTTTAAATTAAAAATGAAGTTTTAAATCAATCTAAAGTA
TATATGAGTAAACTTGGTCTGACAGTTACCAATGCTTAATCAGTGAGGCACCTATCTCAGCGATCTGTCT
ATTTCGTTCATCCATAGTTGCATTTAAATTTCCGAACTCTCCAAGGCCCTCGTCGGAAAATCTTCAAACC
TTTCGTCCGATCCATCTTGCAGGCTACCTCTCGAACGAACTATCGCAAGTCTCTTGGCCGGCCTTGCGCC
TTGGCTATTGCTTGGCAGCGCCTATCGCCAGGTATTACTCCAATCCCGAATATCCGAGATCGGGATCACC
CGAGAGAAGTTCAACCTACATCCTCAATCCCGATCTATCCGAGATCCGAGGAATATCGAAATCGGGGCGC
GCCTGGCCTCCGCGCCGGGTTTTGGCGCCTCCCGCGGGCGCCCCCCTCGTCACGGCGAGCGCTGCCACGT
CAGACGAAGGGCGCAGGAGCGTCCTGATCCTTCCGCCCGGACGCTCAGGACAGCGGCCCGCTGCTCATAA
GACTCGGCCTTAGAACCCCAGTATCAGCAGAAGGACATTTTAGGACGGGACTTGGGTGACTCTAGGGCAC
TGGTTTTCTTTCCAGAGAGCGGAACAGGCGAGGAAAAGTAGTCCCTTCTCGGCGATTCTGCGGAGGGATC
TCCGTGGGGCGGTGAACGCCGATGATTATATAAGGACGCGCCGGGTGTGGCACAGCTAGTTCCGTCGCAG
CCGGGATTTGGGTCGCGGTTCTTGTTTGTGGATCGCTGTGATCGTCACTTGGTGAGTAGCGGGCTGCTGG
GCTGGCCGGGGCTTTCGTGGCCGCCGGGCCGCTCGGTGGGACGGAAGCGTGTGGAGAGACCGCCAAGGGC
TGTAGTCTGGGTCCGCGAGCAAGGTTGCCCTGAACTGGGGGTTGGGGGGAGCGCAGCAAAATGGCGGCTG
TTCCCGAGTCTTGAATGGAAGACGCTTGTGAGGCGGGCTGTGAGGTCGTTGAAACAAGGTGGGGGGCATG
GTGGGCGGCAAGAACCCAAGGTCTTGAGCCCTTCGCTAATGCGGGAAAGCTCTTATTCGGGTGAGATGGG
CTGGGCACCATCTGGGGACCCTGACGTGAAGTTTGTCACTGACTGGAGAACTCGGTTTGTCGTCTGTTGC
GGGGGCGGCAGTTATGGCGGTG
